>Addgene plasmid #206386 | pHAGE2-TetO-hKLF4 | addgene full sequence | sequence record 410034 | Addgene NGS Result
TGGAAGGGCTAATTCACTCCCAAAGAAGACAAGATATCCTTGATCTGTGGATCTACCACACACAAGGCTA
CTTCCCTGATTAGCAGAACTACACACCAGGGCCAGGGGTCAGATATCCACTGACCTTTGGATGGTGCTAC
AAGCTAGTACCAGTTGAGCCAGATAAGGTAGAAGAGGCCAATAAAGGAGAGAACACCAGCTTGTTACACC
CTGTGAGCCTGCATGGGATGGATGACCCGGAGAGAGAAGTGTTAGAGTGGAGGTTTGACAGCCGCCTAGC
ATTTCATCACGTGGCCCGAGAGCTGCATCCGGAGTACTTCAAGAACTGCTGATATCGAGCTTGCTACAAG
GGACTTTCCGCTGGGGACTTTCCAGGGAGGCGTGGCCTGGGCGGGACTGGGGAGTGGCGAGCCCTCAGAT
CCTGCATATAAGCAGCTGCTTTTTGCCTGTACTGGGTCTCTCTGGTTAGACCAGATCTGAGCCTGGGAGC
TCTCTGGCTAACTAGGGAACCCACTGCTTAAGCCTCAATAAAGCTTGCCTTGAGTGCTTCAAGTAGTGTG
TGCCCGTCTGTTGTGTGACTCTGGTAACTAGAGATCCCTCAGACCCTTTTAGTCAGTGTGGAAAATCTCT
AGCAGTGGCGCCCGAACAGGGACTTGAAAGCGAAAGGGAAACCAGAGGAGCTCTCTCGACGCAGGACTCG
GCTTGCTGAAGCGCGCACGGCAAGAGGCGAGGGGCGGCGACTGGTGAGTACGCCAAAAATTTTGACTAGC
GGAGGCTAGAAGGAGAGAGATGGGTGCGAGAGCGTCAGTATTAAGCGGGGGAGAATTAGATCGCGATGGG
AAAAAATTCGGTTAAGGCCAGGGGGAAAGAAAAAATATAAATTAAAACATATAGTATGGGCAAGCAGGGA
GCTAGAACGATTCGCAGTTAATCCTGGCCTGTTAGAAACATCAGAAGGCTGTAGACAAATACTGGGACAG
CTACAACCATCCCTTCAGACAGGATCAGAAGAACTTAGATCATTATATAATACAGTAGCAACCCTCTATT
GTGTGCATCAAAGGATAGAGATAAAAGACACCAAGGAAGCTTTAGACAAGATAGAGGAAGAGCAAAACAA
AAGTAAGACCACCGCACAGCAAGCGGCCGGCCGCTGATCTTCAGACCTGGAGGAGGAGATATGAGGGACA
ATTGGAGAAGTGAATTATATAAATATAAAGTAGTAAAAATTGAACCATTAGGAGTAGCACCCACCAAGGC
AAAGAGAAGAGTGGTGCAGAGAGAAAAAAGAGCAGTGGGAATAGGAGCTTTGTTCCTTGGGTTCTTGGGA
GCAGCAGGAAGCACTATGGGCGCAGCGTCAATGACGCTGACGGTACAGGCCAGACAATTATTGTCTGGTA
TAGTGCAGCAGCAGAACAATTTGCTGAGGGCTATTGAGGCGCAACAGCATCTGTTGCAACTCACAGTCTG
GGGCATCAAGCAGCTCCAGGCAAGAATCCTGGCTGTGGAAAGATACCTAAAGGATCAACAGCTCCTGGGG
ATTTGGGGTTGCTCTGGAAAACTCATTTGCACCACTGCTGTGCCTTGGAATGCTAGTTGGAGTAATAAAT
CTCTGGAACAGATTTGGAATCACACGACCTGGATGGAGTGGGACAGAGAAATTAACAATTACACAAGCTT
AATACACTCCTTAATTGAAGAATCGCAAAACCAGCAAGAAAAGAATGAACAAGAATTATTGGAATTAGAT
AAATGGGCAAGTTTGTGGAATTGGTTTAACATAACAAATTGGCTGTGGTATATAAAATTATTCATAATGA
TAGTAGGAGGCTTGGTAGGTTTAAGAATAGTTTTTGCTGTACTTTCTATAGTGAATAGAGTTAGGCAGGG
ATATTCACCATTATCGTTTCAGACCCACCTCCCAACCCCGAGGGGACCCGACAGGCCCGAAGGAATAGAA
GAAGAAGGTGGAGAGAGAGACAGAGACAGATCCATTCGATTAGTGAACGGATCTCGACGGTATCGCCGAA
TTCACAAATGGCAGTATTCATCCACAATTTTAAAAGAAAAGGGGGGATTGGGGGGTACAGTGCAGGGGAA
AGAATAGTAGACATAATAGCAACAGACATACAAACTAAAGAATTACAAAAACAAATTACAAAAATTCAAA
ATTTTCGGGTTTATTACAGGGACAGCAGAGATCCAGTTTGGACTAGTCCACACCCTAACTGACACACTCG
AGTTTACCACTCCCTATCAGTGATAGAGAAAAGTGAAAGTCGAGTTTACCACTCCCTATCAGTGATAGAG
AAAAGTGAAAGTCGAGTTTACCACTCCCTATCAGTGATAGAGAAAAGTGAAAGTCGAGTTTACCACTCCC
TATCAGTGATAGAGAAAAGTGAAAGTCGAGTTTACCACTCCCTATCAGTGATAGAGAAAAGTGAAAGTCG
AGTTTACCACTCCCTATCAGTGATAGAGAAAAGTGAAAGTCGAGTTTACCACTCCCTATCAGTGATAGAG
AAAAGTGAAAGTCGAGCTCGGTACCCGGGTCGAGGTAGGCATGTACGGTGGGAGGCCTATATAAGCAGAG
CTCGTTTAGTGAACCGTCAGATCGCCTGGAGACGCCATCCACGCTGTTTTGACCTCCATAGAAGACACCG
GGACCGATCCAGCCTGCGGCCACCACCGGTATGGCTGTCAGCGACGCGCTGCTCCCATCTTTCTCCACGT
TCGCGTCTGGCCCGGCGGGAAGGGAGAAGACACTGCGTCAAGCAGGTGCCCCGAATAACCGCTGGCGGGA
GGAGCTCTCCCACATGAAGCGACTTCCCCCAGTGCTTCCCGGCCGCCCCTATGACCTGGCGGCGGCGACC
GTGGCCACAGACCTGGAGAGCGGCGGAGCCGGTGCGGCTTGCGGCGGTAGCAACCTGGCGCCCCTACCTC
GGAGAGAGACCGAGGAGTTCAACGATCTCCTGGACCTGGACTTTATTCTCTCCAATTCGCTGACCCATCC
TCCGGAGTCAGTGGCCGCCACCGTGTCCTCGTCAGCGTCAGCCTCCTCTTCGTCGTCGCCGTCGAGCAGC
GGCCCTGCCAGCGCGCCCTCCACCTGCAGCTTCACCTATCCGATCCGGGCCGGGAACGACCCGGGCGTGG
CGCCGGGCGGCACGGGCGGAGGCCTCCTCTATGGCAGGGAGTCCGCTCCCCCTCCGACGGCTCCCTTCAA
CCTGGCGGACATCAACGACGTGAGCCCCTCGGGCGGCTTCGTGGCCGAGCTCCTGCGGCCAGAATTGGAC
CCGGTGTACATTCCGCCGCAGCAGCCGCAGCCGCCAGGTGGCGGGCTGATGGGCAAGTTCGTGCTGAAGG
CGTCGCTGAGCGCCCCTGGCAGCGAGTACGGCAGCCCGTCGGTCATCAGCGTCAGCAAAGGCAGCCCTGA
CGGCAGCCACCCGGTGGTGGTGGCGCCCTACAACGGCGGGCCGCCGCGCACGTGCCCCAAGATCAAGCAG
GAGGCGGTCTCTTCGTGCACCCACTTGGGCGCTGGACCCCCTCTCAGCAATGGCCACCGGCCGGCTGCAC
ACGACTTCCCCCTGGGGCGGCAGCTCCCCAGCAGGACTACCCCGACCCTGGGTCTTGAGGAAGTGCTGAG
CAGCAGGGACTGTCACCCTGCCCTGCCGCTTCCTCCCGGCTTCCATCCCCACCCGGGGCCCAATTACCCA
TCCTTCCTGCCCGATCAGATGCAGCCGCAAGTCCCGCCGCTCCATTACCAAGAGCTCATGCCACCCGGTT
CCTGCATGCCAGAGGAGCCCAAGCCAAAGAGGGGAAGACGATCGTGGCCCCGGAAAAGGACCGCCACCCA
CACTTGTGATTACGCGGGCTGCGGCAAAACCTACACAAAGAGTTCCCATCTCAAGGCACACCTGCGAACC
CACACAGGTGAGAAACCTTACCACTGTGACTGGGACGGCTGTGGATGGAAATTCGCCCGCTCAGATGAAC
TGACCAGGCACTACCGTAAACACACGGGGCACCGCCCGTTCCAGTGCCAAAAATGCGACCGAGCATTTTC
CAGGTCGGACCACCTCGCCTTACACATGAAGAGGCATTTTTAAGTCGACATCGATAGATCCTAATCAACC
TCTGGATTACAAAATTTGTGAAAGATTGACTGGTATTCTTAACTATGTTGCTCCTTTTACGCTATGTGGA
TACGCTGCTTTAATGCCTTTGTATCATGCTATTGCTTCCCGTATGGCTTTCATTTTCTCCTCCTTGTATA
AATCCTGGTTGCTGTCTCTTTATGAGGAGTTGTGGCCCGTTGTCAGGCAACGTGGCGTGGTGTGCACTGT
GTTTGCTGACGCAACCCCCACTGGTTGGGGCATTGCCACCACCTGTCAGCTCCTTTCCGGGACTTTCGCT
TTCCCCCTCCCTATTGCCACGGCGGAACTCATCGCCGCCTGCCTTGCCCGCTGCTGGACAGGGGCTCGGC
TGTTGGGCACTGACAATTCCGTGGTGTTGTCGGGGAAATCATCGTCCTTTCCTTGGCTGCTCGCCTGTGT
TGCCACCTGGATTCTGCGCGGGACGTCCTTCTGCTACGTCCCTTCGGCCCTCAATCCAGCGGACCTTCCT
TCCCGCGGCCTGCTGCCGGCTCTGCGGCCTCTTCCGCGTCTTCGCCTTCGCCCTCAGACGAGTCGGATCT
CCCTTTGGGCCGCCTCCCCGCCTGGTACCTTTAAGACCAATGACTTACAAGGCAGCTGTAGATCTTAGCC
ACTTTTTAAAAGAAAAGGGGGGACTGGAAGGGCTAATTCACTCCCAACGAAGACAAGATCACCTGCAGGA
CAGGCGCGCCATAACTTCGTATAGCATACATTATACGAAGTTATCTGCTTTTTGCTTGTACTGGGTCTCT
CTGGTTAGACCAGATCTGAGCCTGGGAGCTCTCTGGCTAACTAGGGAACCCACTGCTTAAGCCTCAATAA
AGCTTGCCTTGAGTGCTTCAAGTAGTGTGTGCCCGTCTGTTGTGTGACTCTGGTAACTAGAGATCCCTCA
GACCCTTTTAGTCAGTGTGGAAAATCTCTAGCACCCGGGCGATTAAGGAAAGGGCTAGATCATTCTTGAA
GACGAAAGGGCCTCGTGATACGCCTATTTTTATAGGTTAATGTCATGATAATAATGGTTTCTTAGACGTC
AGGTGGCACTTTTCGGGGAAATGTGCGCGGAACCCCTATTTGTTTATTTTTCTAAATACATTCAAATATG
TATCCGCTCATGAGACAATAACCCTGATAAATGCTTCAATAATATTGAAAAAGGAAGAGTATGAGTATTC
AACATTTCCGTGTCGCCCTTATTCCCTTTTTTGCGGCATTTTGCCTTCCTGTTTTTGCTCACCCAGAAAC
GCTGGTGAAAGTAAAAGATGCTGAAGATCAGTTGGGTGCACGAGTGGGTTACATCGAACTGGATCTCAAC
AGCGGTAAGATCCTTGAGAGTTTTCGCCCCGAAGAACGTTTTCCAATGATGAGCACTTTTAAAGTTCTGC
TATGTGGCGCGGTATTATCCCGTGTTGACGCCGGGCAAGAGCAACTCGGTCGCCGCATACACTATTCTCA
GAATGACTTGGTTGAGTACTCACCAGTCACAGAAAAGCATCTTACGGATGGCATGACAGTAAGAGAATTA
TGCAGTGCTGCCATAACCATGAGTGATAACACTGCGGCCAACTTACTTCTGACAACGATCGGAGGACCGA
AGGAGCTAACCGCTTTTTTGCACAACATGGGGGATCATGTAACTCGCCTTGATCGTTGGGAACCGGAGCT
GAATGAAGCCATACCAAACGACGAGCGTGACACCACGATGCCTGTAGCAATGGCAACAACGTTGCGCAAA
CTATTAACTGGCGAACTACTTACTCTAGCTTCCCGGCAACAATTAATAGACTGGATGGAGGCGGATAAAG
TTGCAGGACCACTTCTGCGCTCGGCCCTTCCGGCTGGCTGGTTTATTGCTGATAAATCTGGAGCCGGTGA
GCGTGGGTCTCGCGGTATCATTGCAGCACTGGGGCCAGATGGTAAGCCCTCCCGTATCGTAGTTATCTAC
ACGACGGGGAGTCAGGCAACTATGGATGAACGAAATAGACAGATCGCTGAGATAGGTGCCTCACTGATTA
AGCATTGGTAACTGTCAGACCAAGTTTACTCATATATACTTTAGATTGATTTAAAACTTCATTTTTAATT
TAAAAGGATCTAGGTGAAGATCCTTTTTGATAATCTCATGACCAAAATCCCTTAACGTGAGTTTTCGTTC
CACTGAGCGTCAGACCCCGTAGAAAAGATCAAAGGATCTTCTTGAGATCCTTTTTTTCTGCGCGTAATCT
GCTGCTTGCAAACAAAAAAACCACCGCTACCAGCGGTGGTTTGTTTGCCGGATCAAGAGCTACCAACTCT
TTTTCCGAAGGTAACTGGCTTCAGCAGAGCGCAGATACCAAATACTGTTCTTCTAGTGTAGCCGTAGTTA
GGCCACCACTTCAAGAACTCTGTAGCACCGCCTACATACCTCGCTCTGCTAATCCTGTTACCAGTGGCTG
CTGCCAGTGGCGATAAGTCGTGTCTTACCGGGTTGGACTCAAGACGATAGTTACCGGATAAGGCGCAGCG
GTCGGGCTGAACGGGGGGTTCGTGCACACAGCCCAGCTTGGAGCGAACGACCTACACCGAACTGAGATAC
CTACAGCGTGAGCTATGAGAAAGCGCCACGCTTCCCGAAGGGAGAAAGGCGGACAGGTATCCGGTAAGCG
GCAGGGTCGGAACAGGAGAGCGCACGAGGGAGCTTCCAGGGGGAAACGCCTGGTATCTTTATAGTCCTGT
CGGGTTTCGCCACCTCTGACTTGAGCGTCGATTTTTGTGATGCTCGTCAGGGGGGCGGAGCCTATGGAAA
AACGCCAGCAACGCGGCCTTTTTACGGTTCCTGGCCTTTTGCTGGCCTTTTGCTCACATGTTCTTTCCTG
CGTTATCCCCTGATTCTGTGGATAACCGTATTACCGCCTTTGAGTGAGCTGATACCGCTCGCCGCAGCCG
AACGACCGAGCGCAGCGAGTCAGTGAGCGAGGAAGCGGAAGAGCGCCCAATACGCAAACCGCCTCTCCCC
GCGCGTTGGCCGATTCATTAATGCAGCAAGCTCATGGCTGACTAATTTTTTTTATTTATGCAGAGGCCGA
GGCCGCCTCGGCCTCTGAGCTATTCCAGAAGTAGTGAGGAGGCTTTTTTGGAGGCCTAGGCTTTTGCAAA
AAGCTCCCCGTGGCACGACAGGTTTCCCGACTGGAAAGCGGGCAGTGAGCGCAACGCAATTAATGTGAGT
TAGCTCACTCATTAGGCACCCCAGGCTTTACACTTTATGCTTCCGGCTCGTATGTTGTGTGGAATTGTGA
GCGGATAACAATTTCACACAGGAAACAGCTATGACATGATTACGAATTTCACAAATAAAGCATTTTTTTC
ACTGCATTCTAGTTGTGGTTTGTCCAAACTCATCAATGTATCTTATCATGTCTGGATCAACTGGATAACT
CAAGCTAACCAAAATCATCCCAAACTTCCCACCCCATACCCTATTACCACTGCCAATTACCTGTGGTTTC
ATTTACTCTAAACCTGTGATTCCTCTGAATTATTTTCATTTTAAAGAAATTGTATTTGTTAAATATGTAC
TACAAACTTAGTAGT
Features (pLannotate 1.2.2; 27 found; start..end, strand, type, name):
    377..634     +  LTR            5' LTR (truncated): truncated 5' long terminal repeat (LTR) from HIV-1
    681..806     +  misc_feature   HIV-1 Ψ: packaging signal of human immunodeficiency virus type 1
    790..1128    +  CDS            HIV-1 gag (fragment): gag protein from human immunodeficiency virus 1; gag
   1303..1536    +  misc_feature   RRE: The Rev response element (RRE) of HIV-1 allows for Rev-dependent mRNA export from the nucleus to the cytoplasm.
   1913..2013    +  CDS            Rev (fragment): human immunodeficiency virus 1 (HIV-1) Rev protein; rev; enhances nuclear export of unspliced and incompletely spliced viral mRNAs
   2058..2175    +  misc_feature   cPPT/CTS: central polypurine tract and central termination sequence of HIV-1
   2217..2237    -  promoter       SV40 promoter (fragment): SV40 enhancer and early promoter
   2251..2521    +  protein_bind   tetracycline response element: contains seven copies of the tetracycline operator tetO tetracycline repressor TetR
   2532..2549    +  misc_feature   MCS (fragment): pUC18/19 multiple cloning site
   2549..2616    +  promoter       tight TRE promoter (fragment): Tet-responsive promoter PTight, consisting of seven tet operator sequences followed by the minimal CMV promoter
   2670..4100    +  CDS            Klf4: KLF4_MOUSE - Also known as Ezf, Gklf, Zie. Experimental evidence at protein level: Swiss-Prot protein existence level 1. Transcription factor; can act both as activator and as repressor. Binds the 5'-CACCC-3' core sequence. Binds to the promoter region of its own gene and can activate its own transcription. Regulates the expression of key transcription factors during embryonic development. Plays an important role in maintaining embryonic stem cells, and in preventing their differentiation. Required for establishing the barrier function of the skin and for postnatal maturation and maintenance o
   4123..4711    +  misc_feature   WPRE: woodchuck hepatitis virus posttranscriptional regulatory element
   4764..4783    +  misc_feature   cPPT/CTS (fragment): central polypurine tract and central termination sequence of HIV-1
   4785..4820    +  LTR            3' LTR (ΔU3) (fragment): self-inactivating 3' long terminal repeat (LTR) from HIV-1
   4841..4874    +  protein_bind   loxP: Cre-mediated recombination occurs in the 8-bp core sequence (GCATACAT). Cre recombinase
   4893..5073    +  LTR            5' LTR (truncated): truncated 5' long terminal repeat (LTR) from HIV-1
   5206..5310    +  promoter       AmpR promoter: bla
   5311..6171    +  CDS            AmpR: β-lactamase; bla; confers resistance to ampicillin, carbenicillin, and related antibiotics
   6342..6930    +  rep_origin     ori: high-copy-number ColE1/pMB1/pBR322/pUC origin of replication
   7113..7167    +  CDS            lacI (fragment): lac repressor; lacI; The lac repressor binds to the lac operator to inhibit transcription in E. coli. This inhibition can be relieved by adding lactose or isopropyl-β-D-thiogalactopyranoside (IPTG).
   7173..7266    +  rep_origin     SV40 ori (fragment): SV40 origin of replication
   7291..7328    +  CDS            lacI (fragment): lac repressor; lacI; The lac repressor binds to the lac operator to inhibit transcription in E. coli. This inhibition can be relieved by adding lactose or isopropyl-β-D-thiogalactopyranoside (IPTG).
   7341..7362    +  protein_bind   CAP binding site: CAP binding activates transcription in the presence of cAMP. E. coli catabolite activator protein
   7377..7407    +  promoter       lac promoter: promoter for the E. coli lac operon
   7415..7431    +  protein_bind   lac operator: The lac repressor binds to the lac operator to inhibit transcription in E. coli. This inhibition can be relieved by adding lactose or isopropyl-β-D-thiogalactopyranoside (IPTG). lac repressor encoded by lacI
   7465..7548    +  polyA_signal   SV40 poly(A) signal (fragment): SV40 polyadenylation signal
   7715..329     +  CDS            nef (fragment) (across the origin): NEF_HV1BR - Experimental evidence at protein level: Swiss-Prot protein existence level 1. Extracellular Nef protein targets CD4(+) T-lymphocytes for apoptosis by interacting with CXCR4 surface receptors (PubMed:14990729). From Human immunodeficiency virus type 1 group M subtype B (isolate BRU/LAI) (HIV-1).
