[The description below was written by a language model from this plasmid's Addgene catalogue record and pLannotate feature annotations shown in this document.]
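Description:
pHAGE2-TetO-hKLF4 is an HIV-1-derived lentiviral transfer plasmid built on the pHAGE2-TetO backbone for tetracycline-regulated expression of human KLF4 in mammalian cells. It is maintained in E. coli through a high-copy ColE1/pUC-type origin and selected with ampicillin via the β-lactamase gene. The record notes propagation in a recombination-reduced strain, a common choice for LTR-containing plasmids. The viral portion carries a truncated 5' LTR, the Ψ packaging signal with an adjoining gag fragment, the Rev response element for Rev-dependent nuclear export of the genomic RNA, and a central polypurine tract. At the other end is a self-inactivating ΔU3 3' LTR containing a loxP site. After reverse transcription that site would be copied into both LTRs, in principle allowing Cre-mediated excision of the integrated provirus, although the record does not state this as an intended use.

The payload is a single expression cassette. A tetracycline response element with seven tetO repeats, joined to a minimal CMV promoter, drives a roughly 1.4 kb KLF4 open reading frame. This is followed by a WPRE to improve transcript stability and expression. The automated annotation matched the coding sequence to the mouse Klf4 protein, but the catalogue entry lists the insert as human, so the label probably reflects homology to the nearest database entry. Induction requires a Tet transactivator such as rtTA supplied from a separate construct, since none is annotated here, and no mammalian selection marker or reporter is annotated either. The plasmid is meant for producing lentivirus that delivers inducible KLF4, and it was deposited with a study of transcription-factor-driven cell fate conversion of somatic cells.
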