Addgene plasmid #206386: pHAGE2-TetO-hKLF4
Purpose: Expresses human KLF4 in mammalian cells, for lentivirus generation.
Depositing lab: Ralf Jauch. Depositing organization: University of Hong Kong. Publication: An engineered Sox17 induces somatic to neural stem cell fate transitions independently from pluripotency reprogramming. Weng M, Hu H, Graus MS, Tan DS, Gao Y, Ren S, Ho DHH, Langer J, Holzner M, Huang Y, Ling GS, Lai CSW, Francois M, Jauch R. Sci Adv. 2023 Aug 25;9(34):eadh2501. doi: 10.1126/sciadv.adh2501. Epub 2023 Aug 23. PubMed 37611093.
Backbone
  Vector backbone: pHAGE2-TetO
  Vector type: Lentiviral
Growth in bacteria
  Bacterial resistance: Ampicillin, 100 μg/mL
  Growth temperature: 37°C
  Growth strain: NEB Stable
  Copy number: High Copy
Gene/Insert
  Gene/Insert name: KLF4
  Species: H. sapiens (human)
  Entrez Gene: KLF4 (a.k.a. EZF, GKLF)
  Cloning method: Restriction Enzyme; 5′ cloning site unknown (unknown if destroyed)
Terms and licenses: Academic/Nonprofit Terms; Industry Terms: Not Available to Industry
How to cite: pHAGE2-TetO-hKLF4 was a gift from Ralf Jauch (Addgene plasmid # 206386 ; http://n2t.net/addgene:206386 ; RRID:Addgene_206386)
